Addgene plasmid #45777: pBEST-PLlacO-1-UTR1-deCFP-T500
Depositing lab: Richard Murray. Depositing organization: California Institute of Technology.
Backbone
  Vector backbone: pBEST-Luc
  Backbone manufacturer: Promega
  Modifications to backbone: pTacI promoter was removed and replaced by PLlacO-1. Untranslated region was removed and replaced by UTR1, a powerful UTR. Luc gene (firefly Luciferase) was removed and replaced by deCFP. A transcriptional terminator was added, called T500.
  Vector type: Bacterial Expression, Synthetic Biology
Growth in bacteria
  Bacterial resistance: Ampicillin, 100 μg/mL
  Growth temperature: 37°C
  Growth strain: JM109
  Copy number: High Copy
Gene/Insert
  Gene/Insert name: deCFP
  Species: Synthetic
  Insert size (bp): 678
  Promoter: PLlacO-1
  Cloning method: Unknown
  Sequencing primers: 5′ CATGGTGAAGACTATCGCAC; 3′ GAAGGAGCTGACTGGGTTGA
Resource information
  A portion of this plasmid was derived from a plasmid made by: Vincent Noireaux, University of Minnesota
Terms and licenses: Academic/Nonprofit Terms; Industry Terms: Not Available to Industry
How to cite: pBEST-PLlacO-1-UTR1-deCFP-T500 was a gift from Richard Murray (Addgene plasmid # 45777 ; http://n2t.net/addgene:45777 ; RRID:Addgene_45777)
