[The description below was written by a language model from this plasmid's Addgene catalogue record and pLannotate feature annotations shown in this document.]
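Description:
pBEST-PLlacO-1-UTR1-deCFP-T500 is a small (about 3.2 kb) bacterial expression and synthetic-biology plasmid built on the Promega pBEST-Luc backbone. It replicates in E. coli at high copy from a ColE1/pMB1-type origin and is selected with ampicillin through a β-lactamase gene driven by its own bla promoter. According to the record, four changes were made to the parent vector. The original pTacI promoter was swapped for PLlacO-1, and the native untranslated region was replaced by the strong UTR1. The firefly luciferase gene was exchanged for deCFP, and a transcriptional terminator named T500 was added downstream.

The payload is therefore a single compact reporter cassette. PLlacO-1 is a lac-operator-bearing promoter that is repressed by LacI and relieved by IPTG, and the annotation picks up a lac operator just upstream of the cassette across the circular junction. UTR1 is annotated as the efficient ribosome binding site from bacteriophage T7 gene 10, which supports strong translation initiation. The 678 bp synthetic deCFP insert is recognised as an enhanced cyan-emitting GFP derivative of Aequorea victoria origin.

The T500 terminator is not called by the automated annotation. The short hits to a tetracycline-resistance gene and to the lambda O protein are fragments, most likely backbone remnants rather than functional genes.

The record does not state a specific application. The design suits use as a LacI-regulated cyan fluorescent reporter for characterising gene expression or building synthetic circuits, and part of the plasmid derives from a construct made in another laboratory.
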