Features (pLannotate 1.2.2; 8 found; start..end, strand, type, name):
      7..29      +  RBS            RBS: efficient ribosome binding site from bacteriophage T7 gene 10 (Olins and Rangwala, 1989)
     39..707     +  CDS            Enhanced Cyan-Emitting GFP: Enhanced Cyan-Emitting GFP is a basic (constitutively fluorescent) cyan fluorescent protein published in 2002, derived from Aequorea victoria.
    750..874     +  CDS            TcR (fragment): tetracycline efflux protein; tet; confers resistance to tetracycline
   1054..1642    -  rep_origin     ori: high-copy-number ColE1/pMB1/pBR322/pUC origin of replication
   1813..2673    -  CDS            AmpR: β-lactamase; bla; confers resistance to ampicillin, carbenicillin, and related antibiotics
   2674..2778    -  promoter       AmpR promoter: bla
   2880..3125    +  CDS            O (fragment): VRPO_LAMBD - Protein inferred from homology: Swiss-Prot protein existence level 3. Necessary for the bidirectional replication of DNA. It interacts with the ori (origin of replication) region of the genome during the initiation of replication. From Escherichia phage lambda (Bacteriophage lambda).
   3155..3171    +  protein_bind   lac operator: The lac repressor binds to the lac operator to inhibit transcription in E. coli. This inhibition can be relieved by adding lactose or isopropyl-β-D-thiogalactopyranoside (IPTG). lac repressor encoded by lacI
>Addgene plasmid #45777 | pBEST-PLlacO-1-UTR1-deCFP-T500 | depositor full sequence | sequence record 64249 | pBEST-PLlacO-1-UTR1-deCFP-T500 sequence 3190 bps
AATAATTTTGTTTAACTTTAAGAAGGAGATATACCATGGAGCTTTTCACTGGCGTTGTTCCCATCCTGGT
CGAGCTGGACGGCGACGTAAACGGCCACAAGTTCAGCGTGTCCGGCGAGGGCGAGGGCGATGCCACCTAC
GGCAAGCTGACCCTGAAGTTCATCTGCACCACCGGCAAGCTGCCCGTGCCCTGGCCCACCCTCGTGACCA
CCCTGACCTGGGGCGTGCAGTGCTTCAGCCGCTACCCCGACCACATGAAGCAGCACGACTTCTTCAAGTC
CGCCATGCCCGAAGGCTACGTCCAGGAGCGCACCATCTTCTTCAAGGACGACGGCAACTACAAGACCCGC
GCCGAGGTGAAGTTCGAGGGCGACACCCTGGTGAACCGCATCGAGCTGAAGGGCATCGACTTCAAGGAGG
ACGGCAACATCCTGGGGCACAAGCTGGAGTACAACTACATCAGCCACAACGTCTATATCACCGCCGACAA
GCAGAAGAACGGCATCAAGGCCAACTTCAAGATCCGCCACAACATCGAGGACGGCAGCGTGCAGCTCGCC
GACCACTACCAGCAGAACACCCCCATCGGCGACGGCCCCGTGCTGCTGCCCGACAACCACTACCTGAGCA
CCCAGTCCGCCCTGAGCAAAGACCCCAACGAGAAGCGCGATCACATGGTCCTGCTGGAGTTCGTGACCGC
CGCCGGGATCTAACTCGAGCAAAGCCCGCCGAAAGGCGGGCTTTTCTGTGATGCCCTTGAGAGCCTTCAA
CCCAGTCAGCTCCTTCCGGTGGGCGCGGGGCATGACTATCGTCGCCGCACTTATGACTGTCTTCTTTATC
ATGCAACTCGTAGGACAGGTGCCGGCAGCGCTCTTCCGCTTCCTCGCTCACTGACTCGCTGCGCTCGGTC
GTTCGGCTGCGGCGAGCGGTATCAGCTCACTCAAAGGCGGTAATACGGTTATCCACAGAATCAGGGGATA
ACGCAGGAAAGAACATGTGAGCAAAAGGCCAGCAAAAGGCCAGGAACCGTAAAAAGGCCGCGTTGCTGGC
GTTTTTCCATAGGCTCCGCCCCCCTGACGAGCATCACAAAAATCGACGCTCAAGTCAGAGGTGGCGAAAC
CCGACAGGACTATAAAGATACCAGGCGTTTCCCCCTGGAAGCTCCCTCGTGCGCTCTCCTGTTCCGACCC
TGCCGCTTACCGGATACCTGTCCGCCTTTCTCCCTTCGGGAAGCGTGGCGCTTTCTCAATGCTCACGCTG
TAGGTATCTCAGTTCGGTGTAGGTCGTTCGCTCCAAGCTGGGCTGTGTGCACGAACCCCCCGTTCAGCCC
GACCGCTGCGCCTTATCCGGTAACTATCGTCTTGAGTCCAACCCGGTAAGACACGACTTATCGCCACTGG
CAGCAGCCACTGGTAACAGGATTAGCAGAGCGAGGTATGTAGGCGGTGCTACAGAGTTCTTGAAGTGGTG
GCCTAACTACGGCTACACTAGAAGGACAGTATTTGGTATCTGCGCTCTGCTGAAGCCAGTTACCTTCGGA
AAAAGAGTTGGTAGCTCTTGATCCGGCAAACAAACCACCGCTGGTAGCGGTGGTTTTTTTGTTTGCAAGC
AGCAGATTACGCGCAGAAAAAAAGGATCTCAAGAAGATCCTTTGATCTTTTCTACGGGGTCTGACGCTCA
GTGGAACGAAAACTCACGTTAAGGGATTTTGGTCATGAGATTATCAAAAAGGATCTTCACCTAGATCCTT
TTAAATTAAAAATGAAGTTTTAAATCAATCTAAAGTATATATGAGTAAACTTGGTCTGACAGTTACCAAT
GCTTAATCAGTGAGGCACCTATCTCAGCGATCTGTCTATTTCGTTCATCCATAGTTGCCTGACTCCCCGT
CGTGTAGATAACTACGATACGGGAGGGCTTACCATCTGGCCCCAGTGCTGCAATGATACCGCGAGACCCA
CGCTCACCGGCTCCAGATTTATCAGCAATAAACCAGCCAGCCGGAAGGGCCGAGCGCAGAAGTGGTCCTG
CAACTTTATCCGCCTCCATCCAGTCTATTAATTGTTGCCGGGAAGCTAGAGTAAGTAGTTCGCCAGTTAA
TAGTTTGCGCAACGTTGTTGCCATTGCTACAGGCATCGTGGTGTCACGCTCGTCGTTTGGTATGGCTTCA
TTCAGCTCCGGTTCCCAACGATCAAGGCGAGTTACATGATCCCCCATGTTGTGCAAAAAAGCGGTTAGCT
CCTTCGGTCCTCCGATCGTTGTCAGAAGTAAGTTGGCCGCAGTGTTATCACTCATGGTTATGGCAGCACT
GCATAATTCTCTTACTGTCATGCCATCCGTAAGATGCTTTTCTGTGACTGGTGAGTACTCAACCAAGTCA
TTCTGAGAATAGTGTATGCGGCGACCGAGTTGCTCTTGCCCGGCGTCAATACGGGATAATACCGCGCCAC
ATAGCAGAACTTTAAAAGTGCTCATCATTGGAAAACGTTCTTCGGGGCGAAAACTCTCAAGGATCTTACC
GCTGTTGAGATCCAGTTCGATGTAACCCACTCGTGCACCCAACTGATCTTCAGCATCTTTTACTTTCACC
AGCGTTTCTGGGTGAGCAAAAACAGGAAGGCAAAATGCCGCAAAAAAGGGAATAAGGGCGACACGGAAAT
GTTGAATACTCATACTCTTCCTTTTTCAATATTATTGAAGCATTTATCAGGGTTATTGTCTCATGAGCGG
ATACATATTTGAATGTATTTAGAAAAATAAACAAATAGGGGTTCCGCGCACATTTCCCCGAAAAGTGCCA
CCTGACGTCTAAGAAACCATTATTATCATGACATTAACCTATAAAAATAGGCGTATCACGAGGCCCTTTC
GTCTTCAAGAATTCTGGCGAATCCTCTGACCAGCCAGAAAACGACCTTTCTGTGGTGAAACCGGATGCTG
CAATTCAGAGCGGCAGCAAGTGGGGGACAGCAGAAGACCTGACCGCCGCAGAGTGGATGTTTGACATGGT
GAAGACTATCGCACCATCAGCCAGAAAACCGAATTTTGCTGGGTGGGCTAACGATATCCGCCTGATGCGT
GAACGTGACGGACGTAACCACCGCGACATGTGTGTGCTGTTCCGCTGCATAAATGTGAGCGGATAACATT
GACATTGTGAGCGGATAACAAGATACTGAGCACAGCTAGC
