>Addgene plasmid #45777 | pBEST-PLlacO-1-UTR1-deCFP-T500 | addgene partial sequence | sequence record 67085 | EGFP-N 5'-CGTCGCCGTCCAGCTCGACCAG-3'
GTATATCTCCTTCTTAAAGTTAAACAAAATTATTGCTAGCTGTGCTCAGCATCTTGTTATCCGCTCACAA
TGTCAATGTTATCCGCTCACATTTATGCAGCGGAACAGCACACACATGTCGCGGTGGTTACGTCCGTCAC
GTTCACGCATCAGGCGGATATCGTTAGCCCACCCAGCAAAATTCGGTTTTCTGGCTGATGGTGCGATAGT
CTTCACCATGTCAAACATCCACTCTGCGGCGGTCAGGTCTTCTGCTGTCCCCCACTTGCTGGCGCTCTGA
ATTGCAGCATCCGGTTTCACCACAGAAAGGTCGTTTTCTGGCTGGTCAGAGGATTCGCCAGAATTCTTGA
AGACGAAAGGGCCTCGTGATACGCCTATTTTTATAGGTTAATGTCATGATAATAATGGTTTCTTAGACGT
CAGGTGGCACTTTTCGGGGAAATGTGCGCGGAACCCCTATTTGTTTATTTTTCTAAATACATTCAAATAT
GTATCCGCTCATGAGACAATAACCCTGATAAATGCTTCAATAATATTGAAAAAGGAAGAGTATGAGTATT
CAACATTTCCGTGTCGCCCTTATTCCCTTTTTTGCGGCATTTTGCCTTCCTGTTTTTGCTCACCCAGAAA
CGCTGGTGAAAGTAAAAGATGCTGAAGATCAGTTGGGTGCACGAGTGGGTTACATCGAACTGGATCTCAA
CAGCGGTAAGATCCTTGAGAGTTTTCGC
