>Addgene plasmid #45777 | pBEST-PLlacO-1-UTR1-deCFP-T500 | addgene partial sequence | sequence record 67195 | EGFP-C 5'-CATGGTCCTGCTGGAGTTCGTG-3'
AGCCCGCCGAAAGGCGGGCTTTTCTGTGATGCCCTTGAGAGCCTTCAACCCAGTCAGCTCCTTCCGGTGG
GCGCGGGGCATGACTATCGTCGCCGCACTTATGACTGTCTTCTTTATCATGCAACTCGTAGGACAGGTGC
CGGCAGCGCTCTTCCGCTTCCTCGCTCACTGACTCGCTGCGCTCGGTCGTTCGGCTGCGGCGAGCGGTAT
CAGCTCACTCAAAGGCGGTAATACGGTTATCCACAGAATCAGGGGATAACGCAGGAAAGAACATGTGAGC
AAAAGGCCAGCAAAAGGCCAGGAACCGTAAAAAGGCCGCGTTGCTGGCGTTTTTCCATAGGCTCCGCCCC
CCTGACGAGCATCACAAAAATCGACGCTCAAGTCAGAGGTGGCGAAACCCGACAGGACTATAAAGATACC
AGGCGTTTCCCCCTGGAAGCTCCCTCGTGCGCTCTCCTGTTCCGACCCTGCCGCTTACCGGATACCTGTC
CGCCTTTCTCCCTTCGGGAAGCGTGGCGCTTTCTCATAGCTCACGCTGTAGGTATCTCAGTTCGGTGTAG
GTCGTTCGCTCCAAGCTGGGCTGTGTGCACGAACCCCCCGTTCAGCCCGACCGCTGCGCCTTATCCGGTA
ACTATCGTCTTGAGTCCAACCCGGTAAGACACGACTTATCGCCACTGGCAGCAGCCACTGGTAACAGGAT
TAGCAGAGCGAGGTATGTAGGCGGTGCTACAGAGTTCTTGAAGTGGTGGCCTAACTACGGCTACACTAGA
AGAACAGTATTTGGTATCTGCGCTCTG
